Addgene plasmid #143911: TFORF1053
Purpose: Lentiviral vector for overexpressing transcription factor ORFs with unique 24-bp barcodes. Barcodes facilitate identification of transcription factors in pooled screens.
Depositing lab: Feng Zhang. Depositing organization: Broad Institute. Publication: A transcription factor atlas of directed differentiation. Joung J, Ma S, Tay T, Geiger-Schuller KR, Kirchgatterer PC, Verdine VK, Guo B, Arias-Garcia MA, Allen WE, Singh A, Kuksenko O, Abudayyeh OO, Gootenberg JS, Fu Z, Macrae RK, Buenrostro JD, Regev A, Zhang F. Cell. 2023 Jan 5;186(1):209-229.e26. doi: 10.1016/j.cell.2022.11.026. PubMed 36608654.
Backbone
  Vector backbone: pLX_TRC317
  Backbone manufacturer: Broad Institute Genetic Perturbation Platform
  Backbone size w/o insert (bp): 8264
  Vector type: Mammalian Expression, Lentiviral
  Selectable markers: Puromycin
Growth in bacteria
  Bacterial resistance: Ampicillin, 100 μg/mL
  Growth temperature: 37°C
  Growth strain: NEB Stable
  Copy number: High Copy
Gene/Insert
  Gene/Insert name: HKR1
  Species: H. sapiens (human)
  Insert size (bp): 1262
  Entrez Gene: ZNF875 (a.k.a. HKR1)
  Promoter: EF1a
  Cloning method: Unknown
  Sequencing primers: 5′ GGGTGGAGACTGAAGTTAGGCCAG; 3′ CACATAGCGTAAAAGGAGCAACATAG
Terms and licenses: Academic/Nonprofit Terms; Industry Terms: Not Available to Industry
Depositor comments: XM_017026698,XM_017026702,XM_017026701,XM_017026695,XM_017026692,XM_017026693,XM_017026700,XM_017026694,XM_017026704,XM_017026703,XM_017026697,XM_017026696,XM_017026691,XM_017026699,XM_017026705,ENST00000591471,ENST00000544914 . The transcription factor ORF portion of this plasmid was synthesized by Genewiz. Please test multiple small colonies in case of plasmid recombination. To make this collection available in a timely manner, a portion of this collection was not fully sequenced by Addgene. If an Addgene verified full plasmid sequence is not available, please contact us prior to placing an order to request the full sequence.
How to cite: TFORF1053 was a gift from Feng Zhang (Addgene plasmid # 143911 ; http://n2t.net/addgene:143911 ; RRID:Addgene_143911)
