[The description below was written by a language model from this plasmid's Addgene catalogue record and pLannotate feature annotations shown in this document.]
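Description:
TFORF1053 is a third-generation-style, self-inactivating lentiviral expression plasmid built on the pLX_TRC317 backbone, carrying the human zinc-finger transcription factor gene HKR1 (current symbol ZNF875) as an open reading frame of about 1.26 kb. It belongs to a barcoded transcription factor ORF collection in which each ORF is paired with a unique 24-bp barcode, so that the factor delivered to a given cell can be identified by sequencing in pooled overexpression screens such as directed-differentiation experiments. In bacteria the plasmid is maintained by a high-copy ColE1/pUC origin with ampicillin resistance, and an f1 origin is also present. The depositor notes a risk of recombination during propagation, which is common for LTR-containing plasmids.

The viral genome is transcribed from an RSV promoter fused to a truncated HIV-1 5' LTR, followed by the Ψ packaging signal with a partial gag sequence, the RRE for Rev-dependent nuclear export, and a cPPT/CTS element. It ends in a ΔU3 3' LTR that inactivates LTR promoter activity after integration, followed by an SV40 polyadenylation signal. Within this unit, an SV40 early promoter drives puromycin N-acetyltransferase for selection of transduced mammalian cells. A separate EF-1α promoter provides strong constitutive expression of the ORF, and a downstream WPRE enhances transcript stability and expression. The automated annotation does not label the HKR1 ORF or the barcode. The unannotated stretch between the EF-1α promoter and the WPRE is consistent in size with the insert, and the exact barcode position is not stated. The ORF was produced by gene synthesis and corresponds to several predicted and Ensembl HKR1 transcript isoforms listed by the depositor.
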