Features (pLannotate 1.2.2; 30 found; start..end, strand, type, name):
      5..231     +  promoter       RSV promoter: Rous sarcoma virus enhancer/promoter
    232..412     +  LTR            5' LTR (truncated): truncated 5' long terminal repeat (LTR) from HIV-1
    459..584     +  misc_feature   HIV-1 Ψ: packaging signal of human immunodeficiency virus type 1
    568..931     +  CDS            HIV-1 gag (fragment): gag protein from human immunodeficiency virus 1; gag
   1077..1310    +  misc_feature   RRE: The Rev response element (RRE) of HIV-1 allows for Rev-dependent mRNA export from the nucleus to the cytoplasm.
   1687..1713    +  CDS            Rev (fragment): human immunodeficiency virus 1 (HIV-1) Rev protein; rev; enhances nuclear export of unspliced and incompletely spliced viral mRNAs
   1720..1743    +  promoter       SV40 promoter (fragment): SV40 early promoter
   1744..1815    +  promoter       SV40 promoter (fragment): SV40 enhancer and early promoter
   1839..1974    +  rep_origin     SV40 ori: SV40 origin of replication
   2020..2616    +  CDS            PuroR (fragment): puromycin N-acetyltransferase; pac from Streptomyces; confers resistance to puromycin
   2665..2782    +  misc_feature   cPPT/CTS: central polypurine tract and central termination sequence of HIV-1
   2847..2913    +  CDS            small t antigen (fragment): SV40 (simian virus 40) small t antigen
   2920..4098    +  promoter       EF-1α promoter: strong constitutive promoter for human elongation factor EF-1α
   5288..5341    +  promoter       U6 promoter (fragment): RNA polymerase III promoter for human U6 snRNA
   5383..5971    +  misc_feature   WPRE: woodchuck hepatitis virus posttranscriptional regulatory element
   6022..6041    +  misc_feature   cPPT/CTS (fragment): central polypurine tract and central termination sequence of HIV-1
   6043..6276    +  LTR            3' LTR (ΔU3): self-inactivating 3' long terminal repeat (LTR) from HIV-1
   6354..6475    +  polyA_signal   SV40 poly(A) signal: SV40 polyadenylation signal
   6515..6650    +  rep_origin     SV40 ori: SV40 origin of replication
   6671..6689    -  promoter       T7 promoter: promoter for bacteriophage T7 RNA polymerase
   6697..6852    +  CDS            lacZα (fragment): LacZα fragment of β-galactosidase; lacZ fragment
   6857..7285    +  rep_origin     f1 ori (sequence partly withheld): f1 bacteriophage origin of replication; arrow indicates direction of (+) strand synthesis
   7338..7442    +  promoter       AmpR promoter: bla
   7443..8303    +  CDS            AmpR: β-lactamase; bla; confers resistance to ampicillin, carbenicillin, and related antibiotics
   8474..9062    +  rep_origin     ori: high-copy-number ColE1/pMB1/pBR322/pUC origin of replication
   9245..9337    +  CDS            lacI (fragment): lac repressor; lacI; The lac repressor binds to the lac operator to inhibit transcription in E. coli. This inhibition can be relieved by adding lactose or isopropyl-β-D-thiogalactopyranoside (IPTG).
   9350..9371    +  protein_bind   CAP binding site: CAP binding activates transcription in the presence of cAMP. E. coli catabolite activator protein
   9386..9416    +  promoter       lac promoter: promoter for the E. coli lac operon
   9424..9440    +  protein_bind   lac operator: The lac repressor binds to the lac operator to inhibit transcription in E. coli. This inhibition can be relieved by adding lactose or isopropyl-β-D-thiogalactopyranoside (IPTG). lac repressor encoded by lacI
   9485..9503    +  promoter       T3 promoter: promoter for bacteriophage T3 RNA polymerase
>Addgene plasmid #143911 | TFORF1053 | addgene full sequence | sequence record 404577 | Addgene NGS Result
TTAATGTAGTCTTATGCAATACTCTTGTAGTCTTGCAACATGGTAACGATGAGTTAGCAACATGCCTTAC
AAGGAGAGAAAAAGCACCGTGCATGCCGATTGGTGGAAGTAAGGTGGTACGATCGTGCCTTATTAGGAAG
GCAACAGACGGGTCTGACATGGATTGGACGAACCACTGAATTGCCGCATTGCAGAGATATTGTATTTAAG
TGCCTAGCTCGATACATAAACGGGTCTCTCTGGTTAGACCAGATCTGAGCCTGGGAGCTCTCTGGCTAAC
TAGGGAACCCACTGCTTAAGCCTCAATAAAGCTTGCCTTGAGTGCTTCAAGTAGTGTGTGCCCGTCTGTT
GTGTGACTCTGGTAACTAGAGATCCCTCAGACCCTTTTAGTCAGTGTGGAAAATCTCTAGCAGTGGCGCC
CGAACAGGGACTTGAAAGCGAAAGGGAAACCAGAGGAGCTCTCTCGACGCAGGACTCGGCTTGCTGAAGC
GCGCACGGCAAGAGGCGAGGGGCGGCGACTGGTGAGTACGCCAAAAATTTTGACTAGCGGAGGCTAGAAG
GAGAGAGATGGGTGCGAGAGCGTCAGTATTAAGCGGGGGAGAATTAGATCGCGATGGGAAAAAATTCGGT
TAAGGCCAGGGGGAAAGAAAAAATATAAATTAAAACATATAGTATGGGCAAGCAGGGAGCTAGAACGATT
CGCAGTTAATCCTGGCCTGTTAGAAACATCAGAAGGCTGTAGACAAATACTGGGACAGCTACAACCATCC
CTTCAGACAGGATCAGAAGAACTTAGATCATTATATAATACAGTAGCAACCCTCTATTGTGTGCATCAAA
GGATAGAGATAAAAGACACCAAGGAAGCTTTAGACAAGATAGAGGAAGAGCAAAACAAAAGTAAGACCAC
CGCACAGCAAGCGGCCGCTGATCTTCAGACCTGGAGGAGGAGATATGAGGGACAATTGGAGAAGTGAATT
ATATAAATATAAAGTAGTAAAAATTGAACCATTAGGAGTAGCACCCACCAAGGCAAAGAGAAGAGTGGTG
CAGAGAGAAAAAAGAGCAGTGGGAATAGGAGCTTTGTTCCTTGGGTTCTTGGGAGCAGCAGGAAGCACTA
TGGGCGCAGCGTCAATGACGCTGACGGTACAGGCCAGACAATTATTGTCTGGTATAGTGCAGCAGCAGAA
CAATTTGCTGAGGGCTATTGAGGCGCAACAGCATCTGTTGCAACTCACAGTCTGGGGCATCAAGCAGCTC
CAGGCAAGAATCCTGGCTGTGGAAAGATACCTAAAGGATCAACAGCTCCTGGGGATTTGGGGTTGCTCTG
GAAAACTCATTTGCACCACTGCTGTGCCTTGGAATGCTAGTTGGAGTAATAAATCTCTGGAACAGATTTG
GAATCACACGACCTGGATGGAGTGGGACAGAGAAATTAACAATTACACAAGCTTAATACACTCCTTAATT
GAAGAATCGCAAAACCAGCAAGAAAAGAATGAACAAGAATTATTGGAATTAGATAAATGGGCAAGTTTGT
GGAATTGGTTTAACATAACAAATTGGCTGTGGTATATAAAATTATTCATAATGATAGTAGGAGGCTTGGT
AGGTTTAAGAATAGTTTTTGCTGTACTTTCTATAGTGAATAGAGTTAGGCAGGGATATTCACCATTATCG
TTTCAGACCCACCTCCCAACCCCGAGGGGACCCATGCATTGCATCTCAATTAGTCAGCAACCAGGTGTGG
AAAGTCCCCAGGCTCCCCAGCAGGCAGAAGTATGCAAAGCATGCGTCTCAATTAGTCAGCAACCATAGTC
CCGCCCCTAACTCCGCCCATCCCGCCCCTAACTCCGCCCAGTTCCGCCCATTCTCCGCCCCATGGCTGAC
TAATTTTTTTTATTTATGCAGAGGCCGAGGCCGCCTCGGCCTCTGAGCTATTCCAGAAGTAGTGAGGAGG
CTTTTTTGGAGGCCTAGGCTTTTGCAAAAAGCTTTCTAGAGGTACCACCGGAGCTTACCATGACCGAGTA
CAAGCCCACGGTGCGCCTCGCCACCCGCGACGACGTCCCCAGGGCCGTACGCACCCTCGCCGCCGCGTTC
GCCGACTACCCCGCCACGCGCCACACCGTCGATCCGGACCGCCACATCGAGCGGGTCACCGAGCTGCAAG
AACTCTTCCTCACGCGCGTCGGGCTCGACATCGGCAAGGTGTGGGTCGCGGACGACGGCGCCGCCGTGGC
GGTCTGGACCACGCCGGAGAGCGTCGAAGCGGGGGCGGTGTTCGCCGAGATCGGCCCGCGCATGGCCGAG
TTGAGCGGTTCCCGGCTGGCCGCGCAGCAACAGATGGAAGGCCTCCTGGCGCCGCACCGGCCCAAGGAGC
CCGCGTGGTTCCTGGCCACCGTCGGCGTCTCGCCCGACCACCAGGGCAAGGGTCTGGGCAGCGCCGTCGT
GCTCCCCGGAGTGGAGGCGGCCGAGCGCGCCGGGGTGCCCGCCTTCCTGGAGACCTCCGCGCCCCGCAAC
CTCCCCTTCTACGAGCGGCTCGGCTTCACCGTCACCGCCGACGTCGAGGTGCCCGAAGGACCGCGCACCT
GGTGCATGACCCGCAAGCCCGGTGCCAGTTAACGAATTCTAGATCTTGAGACAAATGGCAGTATTCATCC
ACAATTTTAAAAGAAAAGGGGGGATTGGGGGGTACAGTGCAGGGGAAAGAATAGTAGACATAATAGCAAC
AGACATACAAACTAAAGAATTACAAAAACAAATTACAAAAATTCAAAATTTTCGGGTTTATTACAGGGAC
AGCAGAGATCCACTTTGGCGCCGGCTCGAGGCCTGCAGGTGCAAAGATGGATAAAGTTTTAAACAGAGAG
GAATCTTTGCAGCTAATGGACCTTCTAGGTCTTGAAAGGAGTGGGAATTGGCTCCGGTGCCCGTCAGTGG
GCAGAGCGCACATCGCCCACAGTCCCCGAGAAGTTGGGGGGAGGGGTCGGCAATTGAACCGGTGCCTAGA
GAAGGTGGCGCGGGGTAAACTGGGAAAGTGATGTCGTGTACTGGCTCCGCCTTTTTCCCGAGGGTGGGGG
AGAACCGTATATAAGTGCAGTAGTCGCCGTGAACGTTCTTTTTCGCAACGGGTTTGCCGCCAGAACACAG
GTAAGTGCCGTGTGTGGTTCCCGCGGGCCTGGCCTCTTTACGGGTTATGGCCCTTGCGTGCCTTGAATTA
CTTCCACCTGGCTGCAGTACGTGATTCTTGATCCCGAGCTTCGGGTTGGAAGTGGGTGGGAGAGTTCGAG
GCCTTGCGCTTAAGGAGCCCCTTCGCCTCGTGCTTGAGTTGAGGCCTGGCCTGGGCGCTGGGGCCGCCGC
GTGCGAATCTGGTGGCACCTTCGCGCCTGTCTCGCTGCTTTCGATAAGTCTCTAGCCATTTAAAATTTTT
GATGACCTGCTGCGACGCTTTTTTTCTGGCAAGATAGTCTTGTAAATGCGGGCCAAGATCTGCACACTGG
TATTTCGGTTTTTGGGGCCGCGGGCGGCGACGGGGCCCGTGCGTCCCAGCGCACATGTTCGGCGAGGCGG
GGCCTGCGAGCGCGGCCACCGAGAATCGGACGGGGGTAGTCTCAAGCTGGCCGGCCTGCTCTGGTGCCTG
GCCTCGCGCCGCCGTGTATCGCCCCGCCCTGGGCGGCAAGGCTGGCCCGGTCGGCACCAGTTGCGTGAGC
GGAAAGATGGCCGCTTCCCGGCCCTGCTGCAGGGAGCTCAAAATGGAGGACGCGGCGCTCGGGAGAGCGG
GCGGGTGAGTCACCCACACAAAGGAAAAGGGCCTTTCCGTCCTCAGCCGTCGCTTCATGTGACTCCACGG
AGTACCGGGCGCCGTCCAGGCACCTCGATTAGTTCTCGAGCTTTTGGAGTACGTCGTCTTTAGGTTGGGG
GGAGGGGTTTTATGCGATGGAGTTTCCCCACACTGAGTGGGTGGAGACTGAAGTTAGGCCAGCTTGGCAC
TTGATGTAATTCTCCTTGGAATTTGCCCTTTTTGAGTTTGGATCTTGGTTCATTCTCAAGCCTCAGACAG
TGGTTCAAAGTTTTTTTCTTCCATTTCAGGTGTCGTGAGGCTAGCACCGCCACCATGTACACTGAGTGGG
GAGACAGCTTTGGCAGTATGTCAGTCCTCATCAAAAACCCAAGGACACACTCTGGGGGAAAGCCTTATGT
GTGCAGGGAATGTGGGCGAGGCTTTACGTGGAAGTCAAACCTGATCACACATCAGAGGACACACTCAGGG
GAGAAACCTTATGTGTGCAAGGATTGTGGACGAGGCTTTACTTGGAAGTCGAACCTCTTTACACATCAGC
GGACACACTCAGGGCTCAAGCCTTATGTGTGCAAGGAATGTGGGCAGAGCTTTAGCCTGAAGTCAAACCT
CATTACCCACCAGAGGGCGCACACTGGGGAGAAGCCTTATGTTTGCAGGGAATGTGGGCGTGGCTTTCGC
CAGCATTCACACCTGGTCAGACACAAGAGGACACATTCAGGAGAGAAGCCTTACATTTGCAGGGAGTGTG
AGCAAGGCTTTAGCCAGAAGTCACACCTCATCAGACACTTAAGGACACACACAGGAGAGAAGCCTTATGT
ATGCACAGAATGTGGGCGTCACTTTAGCTGGAAATCAAACCTCAAAACACACCAGAGGACACACTCAGGG
GTTAAACCTTATGTCTGCCTGGAGTGCGGGCAGTGCTTTAGCCTGAAGTCAAACCTTAACAAACACCAGA
GGTCACACACGGGGGAGAAGCCATTTGTATGTACGGAGTGTGGGCGAGGCTTTACCCGGAAATCAACCCT
GAGCACGCACCAGAGGACACACTCAGGGGAGAAGCCATTTGTATGTGCTGAGTGTGGACGAGGCTTTAAT
GATAAGTCCACCCTCATTTCACACCAGAGGACACATTCAGGGGAAAAGCCTTTTATGTGCAGGGAGTGTG
GCAGAAGGTTTCGGCAGAAGCCTAACCTGTTTAGGCACAAGAGGGCACACTCAGGTGCCTTTGTGTGCAG
GGAGTGTGGGCAAGGCTTTTGTGCTAAGTTAACTCTCATTAAACACCAGAGAGCACACGCAGGGGGGAAG
CCTCATGTGTGCAGGGAGTGTGGGCAAGGCTTTAGCCGGCAGTCACACCTCATTAGACACCAGAGGACAC
ATTCAGGAGAGAAGCCTTATATTTGCAGAAAGTGTGGACGGGGCTTTAGTCGGAAGTCCAACCTTATCAG
ACATCAGAGGACACACTCAGGATAGTAATGAACTAGTCCGTAACTTGAAAGTATTTCGATTTCTTGGCTT
TATATATCTTGTGGAAAGGACGAACTAGCCATAATAGTCCACCCGGCACGCGTTAAGTCGACAATCAACC
TCTGGATTACAAAATTTGTGAAAGATTGACTGGTATTCTTAACTATGTTGCTCCTTTTACGCTATGTGGA
TACGCTGCTTTAATGCCTTTGTATCATGCTATTGCTTCCCGTATGGCTTTCATTTTCTCCTCCTTGTATA
AATCCTGGTTGCTGTCTCTTTATGAGGAGTTGTGGCCCGTTGTCAGGCAACGTGGCGTGGTGTGCACTGT
GTTTGCTGACGCAACCCCCACTGGTTGGGGCATTGCCACCACCTGTCAGCTCCTTTCCGGGACTTTCGCT
TTCCCCCTCCCTATTGCCACGGCGGAACTCATCGCCGCCTGCCTTGCCCGCTGCTGGACAGGGGCTCGGC
TGTTGGGCACTGACAATTCCGTGGTGTTGTCGGGGAAATCATCGTCCTTTCCTTGGCTGCTCGCCTGTGT
TGCCACCTGGATTCTGCGCGGGACGTCCTTCTGCTACGTCCCTTCGGCCCTCAATCCAGCGGACCTTCCT
TCCCGCGGCCTGCTGCCGGCTCTGCGGCCTCTTCCGCGTCTTCGCCTTCGCCCTCAGACGAGTCGGATCT
CCCTTTGGGCCGCCTCCCCGCGTCGACTTTAAGACCAATGACTTACAAGGCAGCTGTAGATCTTAGCCAC
TTTTTAAAAGAAAAGGGGGGACTGGAAGGGCTAATTCACTCCCAACGAAGACAAGATCTGCTTTTTGCTT
GTACTGGGTCTCTCTGGTTAGACCAGATCTGAGCCTGGGAGCTCTCTGGCTAACTAGGGAACCCACTGCT
TAAGCCTCAATAAAGCTTGCCTTGAGTGCTTCAAGTAGTGTGTGCCCGTCTGTTGTGTGACTCTGGTAAC
TAGAGATCCCTCAGACCCTTTTAGTCAGTGTGGAAAATCTCTAGCAGTACGTATAGTAGTTCATGTCATC
TTATTATTCAGTATTTATAACTTGCAAAGAAATGAATATCAGAGAGTGAGAGGAACTTGTTTATTGCAGC
TTATAATGGTTACAAATAAAGCAATAGCATCACAAATTTCACAAATAAAGCATTTTTTTCACTGCATTCT
AGTTGTGGTTTGTCCAAACTCATCAATGTATCTTATCATGTCTGGCTCTAGCTATCCCGCCCCTAACTCC
GCCCATCCCGCCCCTAACTCCGCCCAGTTCCGCCCATTCTCCGCCCCATGGCTGACTAATTTTTTTTATT
TATGCAGAGGCCGAGGCCGCCTCGGCCTCTGAGCTATTCCAGAAGTAGTGAGGAGGCTTTTTTGGAGGCC
TAGGGACGTACCCAATTCGCCCTATAGTGAGTCGTATTACGCGCGCTCACTGGCCGTCGTTTTACAACGT
CGTGACTGGGAAAACCCTGGCGTTACCCAACTTAATCGCCTTGCAGCACATCCCCCTTTCGCCAGCTGGC
GTAATAGCGAAGAGGCCCGCACCGATCGCCCTTCCCAACAGTTGCGCAGCCTGAATGGCGAATGGG
[124 nt withheld, positions 6857-6980]
C
[91 nt withheld, positions 6982-7072]
A
[49 nt withheld, positions 7074-7122]
CCTTTGACGTTGGAGTCCACGTTCTTT
[37 nt withheld, positions 7150-7186]
ACCCTATCTCGGTCTATTCTTTTGATTTATAAGGGATTTTGCCGATTTCGGCCTATTGGTTAAAAAATGA
GCTGATTTAACAAAAATTTAACGCGAATTTTAACAAAATATTAACGCTTACAATTTAGGTGGCACTTTTC
GGGGAAATGTGCGCGGAACCCCTATTTGTTTATTTTTCTAAATACATTCAAATATGTATCCGCTCATGAG
ACAATAACCCTGATAAATGCTTCAATAATATTGAAAAAGGAAGAGTATGAGTATTCAACATTTCCGTGTC
GCCCTTATTCCCTTTTTTGCGGCATTTTGCCTTCCTGTTTTTGCTCACCCAGAAACGCTGGTGAAAGTAA
AAGATGCTGAAGATCAGTTGGGTGCACGAGTGGGTTACATCGAACTGGATCTCAACAGCGGTAAGATCCT
TGAGAGTTTTCGCCCCGAAGAACGTTTTCCAATGATGAGCACTTTTAAAGTTCTGCTATGTGGCGCGGTA
TTATCCCGTATTGACGCCGGGCAAGAGCAACTCGGTCGCCGCATACACTATTCTCAGAATGACTTGGTTG
AGTACTCACCAGTCACAGAAAAGCATCTTACGGATGGCATGACAGTAAGAGAATTATGCAGTGCTGCCAT
AACCATGAGTGATAACACTGCGGCCAACTTACTTCTGACAACGATCGGAGGACCGAAGGAGCTAACCGCT
TTTTTGCACAACATGGGGGATCATGTAACTCGCCTTGATCGTTGGGAACCGGAGCTGAATGAAGCCATAC
CAAACGACGAGCGTGACACCACGATGCCTGTAGCAATGGCAACAACGTTGCGCAAACTATTAACTGGCGA
ACTACTTACTCTAGCTTCCCGGCAACAATTAATAGACTGGATGGAGGCGGATAAAGTTGCAGGACCACTT
CTGCGCTCGGCCCTTCCGGCTGGCTGGTTTATTGCTGATAAATCTGGAGCCGGTGAGCGTGGGTCTCGCG
GTATCATTGCAGCACTGGGGCCAGATGGTAAGCCCTCCCGTATCGTAGTTATCTACACGACGGGGAGTCA
GGCAACTATGGATGAACGAAATAGACAGATCGCTGAGATAGGTGCCTCACTGATTAAGCATTGGTAACTG
TCAGACCAAGTTTACTCATATATACTTTAGATTGATTTAAAACTTCATTTTTAATTTAAAAGGATCTAGG
TGAAGATCCTTTTTGATAATCTCATGACCAAAATCCCTTAACGTGAGTTTTCGTTCCACTGAGCGTCAGA
CCCCGTAGAAAAGATCAAAGGATCTTCTTGAGATCCTTTTTTTCTGCGCGTAATCTGCTGCTTGCAAACA
AAAAAACCACCGCTACCAGCGGTGGTTTGTTTGCCGGATCAAGAGCTACCAACTCTTTTTCCGAAGGTAA
CTGGCTTCAGCAGAGCGCAGATACCAAATACTGTTCTTCTAGTGTAGCCGTAGTTAGGCCACCACTTCAA
GAACTCTGTAGCACCGCCTACATACCTCGCTCTGCTAATCCTGTTACCAGTGGCTGCTGCCAGTGGCGAT
AAGTCGTGTCTTACCGGGTTGGACTCAAGACGATAGTTACCGGATAAGGCGCAGCGGTCGGGCTGAACGG
GGGGTTCGTGCACACAGCCCAGCTTGGAGCGAACGACCTACACCGAACTGAGATACCTACAGCGTGAGCT
ATGAGAAAGCGCCACGCTTCCCGAAGGGAGAAAGGCGGACAGGTATCCGGTAAGCGGCAGGGTCGGAACA
GGAGAGCGCACGAGGGAGCTTCCAGGGGGAAACGCCTGGTATCTTTATAGTCCTGTCGGGTTTCGCCACC
TCTGACTTGAGCGTCGATTTTTGTGATGCTCGTCAGGGGGGCGGAGCCTATGGAAAAACGCCAGCAACGC
GGCCTTTTTACGGTTCCTGGCCTTTTGCTGGCCTTTTGCTCACATGTTCTTTCCTGCGTTATCCCCTGAT
TCTGTGGATAACCGTATTACCGCCTTTGAGTGAGCTGATACCGCTCGCCGCAGCCGAACGACCGAGCGCA
GCGAGTCAGTGAGCGAGGAAGCGGAAGAGCGCCCAATACGCAAACCGCCTCTCCCCGCGCGTTGGCCGAT
TCATTAATGCAGCTGGCACGACAGGTTTCCCGACTGGAAAGCGGGCAGTGAGCGCAACGCAATTAATGTG
AGTTAGCTCACTCATTAGGCACCCCAGGCTTTACACTTTATGCTTCCGGCTCGTATGTTGTGTGGAATTG
TGAGCGGATAACAATTTCACACAGGAAACAGCTATGACCATGATTACGCCAAGCGCGCAATTAACCCTCA
CTAAAGGGAACAAAAGCTGGAGCTGCAAGC
