>Addgene plasmid #143911 | TFORF1053 | depositor partial sequence | sequence record 283860 | Insert
ACCGCCACCATGTACACTGAGTGGGGAGACAGCTTTGGCAGTATGTCAGTCCTCATCAAAAACCCAAGGA
CACACTCTGGGGGAAAGCCTTATGTGTGCAGGGAATGTGGGCGAGGCTTTACGTGGAAGTCAAACCTGAT
CACACATCAGAGGACACACTCAGGGGAGAAACCTTATGTGTGCAAGGATTGTGGACGAGGCTTTACTTGG
AAGTCGAACCTCTTTACACATCAGCGGACACACTCAGGGCTCAAGCCTTATGTGTGCAAGGAATGTGGGC
AGAGCTTTAGCCTGAAGTCAAACCTCATTACCCACCAGAGGGCGCACACTGGGGAGAAGCCTTATGTTTG
CAGGGAATGTGGGCGTGGCTTTCGCCAGCATTCACACCTGGTCAGACACAAGAGGACACATTCAGGAGAG
AAGCCTTACATTTGCAGGGAGTGTGAGCAAGGCTTTAGCCAGAAGTCACACCTCATCAGACACTTAAGGA
CACACACAGGAGAGAAGCCTTATGTATGCACAGAATGTGGGCGTCACTTTAGCTGGAAATCAAACCTCAA
AACACACCAGAGGACACACTCAGGGGTTAAACCTTATGTCTGCCTGGAGTGCGGGCAGTGCTTTAGCCTG
AAGTCAAACCTTAACAAACACCAGAGGTCACACACGGGGGAGAAGCCATTTGTATGTACGGAGTGTGGGC
GAGGCTTTACCCGGAAATCAACCCTGAGCACGCACCAGAGGACACACTCAGGGGAGAAGCCATTTGTATG
TGCTGAGTGTGGACGAGGCTTTAATGATAAGTCCACCCTCATTTCACACCAGAGGACACATTCAGGGGAA
AAGCCTTTTATGTGCAGGGAGTGTGGCAGAAGGTTTCGGCAGAAGCCTAACCTGTTTAGGCACAAGAGGG
CACACTCAGGTGCCTTTGTGTGCAGGGAGTGTGGGCAAGGCTTTTGTGCTAAGTTAACTCTCATTAAACA
CCAGAGAGCACACGCAGGGGGGAAGCCTCATGTGTGCAGGGAGTGTGGGCAAGGCTTTAGCCGGCAGTCA
CACCTCATTAGACACCAGAGGACACATTCAGGAGAGAAGCCTTATATTTGCAGAAAGTGTGGACGGGGCT
TTAGTCGGAAGTCCAACCTTATCAGACATCAGAGGACACACTCAGGATAGTAATGAACTAGTCCGTAACT
TGAAAGTATTTCGATTTCTTGGCTTTATATATCTTGTGGAAAGGACGAACTAGCCATAATAGTCCACCCG
GC
