>Addgene plasmid #143911 | TFORF1053 | depositor partial sequence | sequence record 283861 | Barcode
ACTAGCCATAATAGTCCACCCGGC
